>Addgene plasmid #118707 | pLenti HRE mutant-Luc pGK Hygro | addgene full sequence | sequence record 227550 | Addgene NGS Result
GAACAAGAATTATTGGAATTAGATAAATGGGCAAGTTTGTGGAATTGGTTTAACATAACAAATTGGCTGT
GGTATATAAAATTATTCATAATGATAGTAGGAGGCTTGGTAGGTTTAAGAATAGTTTTTGCTGTACTTTC
TATAGTGAATAGAGTTAGGCAGGGATATTCACCATTATCGTTTCAGACCCACCTCCCAACCCCGAGGGGA
CCCGACAGGCCCGAAGGAATAGAAGAAGAAGGTGGAGAGAGAGACAGAGACAGATCCATTCGATTAGTGA
ACGGATCGGCACTGCGTGCGCCAATTCTGCAGACAAATGGCAGTATTCATCCACAATTTTAAAAGAAAAG
GGGGGATTGGGGGGTACAGTGCAGGGGAAAGAATAGTAGACATAATAGCAACAGACATACAAACTAAAGA
ATTACAAAAACAAATTACAAAAATTCAAAATTTTCGGGTTTATTACAGGGACAGCAGAGATCCAGTTTGG
TTAGTACCGGGCCCGCTCTAGCCCTAGATTTGGGCTCGAAGCCCTACCAGCTGTCTCACACAGCCTGTCT
GACCTCTCGACCTACCGGCCGTTCGAAGCCCTACCAGCTGTCTCACACAGCCTTCTGATCTCGACCTACC
GGCCGTTCGAAGCCCTACCAGCTGTCTCACACAGCCTGTCTGACCTCTCGACCTACCGGCCGTTCGAGTC
GACAGCTGTACTGCAGAGATCCGGCCCCGCCCAGCGTCTTGTCATTGGCGAATTCGAACACGCAGATGCA
GTCGGGGCGGCGCGGTCCGAGGTCCACTTCGCATATTAAGGTGACGCGTGTGGCCTCGAACACCGAGCGA
CCCTGCAGCGACCCGCTTAACAGCGTCAACAGCGTGCCGCAGATCTCCAAGCTTGGCATTCCGGTACTGT
TGGTAAAGCCACCATGGAAGACGCCAAAAACATAAAGAAAGGCCCGGCGCCATTCTATCCGCTGGAAGAT
GGAACCGCTGGAGAGCAACTGCATAAGGCTATGAAGAGATACGCCCTGGTTCCTGGAACAATTGCTTTTA
CAGATGCACATATCGAGGTGGACATCACTTACGCTGAGTACTTCGAAATGTCCGTTCGGTTGGCAGAAGC
TATGAAACGATATGGGCTGAATACAAATCACAGAATCGTCGTATGCAGTGAAAACTCTCTTCAATTCTTT
ATGCCGGTGTTGGGCGCGTTATTTATCGGAGTTGCAGTTGCGCCCGCGAACGACATTTATAATGAACGTG
AATTGCTCAACAGTATGGGCATTTCGCAGCCTACCGTGGTGTTCGTTTCCAAAAAGGGGTTGCAAAAAAT
TTTGAACGTGCAAAAAAAGCTCCCAATCATCCAAAAAATTATTATCATGGATTCTAAAACGGATTACCAG
GGATTTCAGTCGATGTACACGTTCGTCACATCTCATCTACCTCCCGGTTTTAATGAATACGATTTTGTGC
CAGAGTCCTTCGATAGGGACAAGACAATTGCACTGATCATGAACTCCTCTGGATCTACTGGTCTGCCTAA
AGGTGTCGCTCTGCCTCATAGAACTGCCTGCGTGAGATTCTCGCATGCCAGAGATCCTATTTTTGGCAAT
CAAATCATTCCGGATACTGCGATTTTAAGTGTTGTTCCATTCCATCACGGTTTTGGAATGTTTACTACAC
TCGGATATTTGATATGTGGATTTCGAGTCGTCTTAATGTATAGATTTGAAGAAGAGCTGTTTCTGAGGAG
CCTTCAGGATTACAAGATTCAAAGTGCGCTGCTGGTGCCAACCCTATTCTCCTTCTTCGCCAAAAGCACT
CTGATTGACAAATACGATTTATCTAATTTACACGAAATTGCTTCTGGTGGCGCTCCCCTCTCTAAGGAAG
TCGGGGAAGCGGTTGCCAAGAGGTTCCATCTGCCAGGTATCAGGCAAGGATATGGGCTCACTGAGACTAC
ATCAGCTATTCTGATTACACCCGAGGGGGATGATAAACCGGGCGCGGTCGGTAAAGTTGTTCCATTTTTT
GAAGCGAAGGTTGTGGATCTGGATACCGGGAAAACGCTGGGCGTTAATCAAAGAGGCGAACTGTGTGTGA
GAGGTCCTATGATTATGTCCGGTTATGTAAACAATCCGGAAGCGACCAACGCCTTGATTGACAAGGATGG
ATGGCTACATTCTGGAGACATAGCTTACTGGGACGAAGACGAACACTTCTTCATCGTTGACCGCCTGAAG
TCTCTGATTAAGTACAAAGGCTATCAGGTGGCTCCCGCTGAATTGGAATCCATCTTGCTCCAACACCCCA
ACATCTTCGACGCAGGTGTCGCAGGTCTTCCCGACGATGACGCCGGTGAACTTCCCGCCGCCGTTGTTGT
TTTGGAGCACGGAAAGACGATGACGGAAAAAGAGATCGTGGATTACGTCGCCAGTCAAGTAACAACCGCG
AAAAAGTTGCGCGGAGGAGTTGTGTTTGTGGACGAAGTACCGAAAGGTCTTACCGGAAAACTCGACGCAA
GAAAAATCAGAGAGATCCTCATAAAGGCCAAGAAGGGCGGAAAGATCGCCGTGTAATTCTAGACTGCCGG
ATCGAATTGTCGACGAATTCGGATCCGCGGCCGCGTTTAAACTTAATTAAGGCCGGCCCTCGAGGTTAAC
GAATTCTACCGGGTAGGGGAGGCGCTTTTCCCAAGGCAGTCTGGAGCATGCGCTTTAGCAGCCCCGCTGG
GCACTTGGCGCTACACAAGTGGCCTCTGGCCTCGCACACATTCCACATCCACCGGTAGGCGCCAACCGGC
TCCGTTCTTTGGTGGCCCCTTCGCGCCACCTTCTACTCCTCCCCTAGTCAGGAAGTTCCCCCCCGCCCCG
CAGCTCGCGTCGTGCAGGACGTGACAAATGGAAGTAGCACGTCTCACTAGTCTCGTGCAGATGGACAGCA
CCGCTGAGCAATGGAAGCGGGTAGGCCTTTGGGGCAGCGGCCAATAGCAGCTTTGCTCCTTCGCTTTCTG
GGCTCAGAGGCTGGGAAGGGGTGGGTCCGGGGGCNGGCTCAGGGGCGGGCTCAGGGGCGGGGCGGGCGCC
CGAAGGTCCTCCGGAGGCCCGGCATTCTGCACGCTTCAAAAGCGCACGTCTGCCGCGCTGTTCTCCTCTT
CCTCATCTCCGGGCCTTTCGACCTGCATCCCGCCACCATGAAAAAGCCTGAACTCACCGCGACGTCTGTC
GAGAAGTTTCTGATCGAAAAGTTCGACAGCGTCTCCGACCTGATGCAGCTCTCGGAGGGCGAAGAATCTC
GTGCTTTCAGCTTCGATGTAGGAGGGCGTGGATATGTCCTGCGGGTAAATAGCTGCGCCGATGGTTTCTA
CAAAGATCGTTATGTTTATCGGCACTTTGCATCGGCCGCGCTCCCGATTCCGGAAGTGCTTGACATTGGG
GAATTCAGCGAGAGCCTGACCTATTGCATCTCCCGCCGTGCACAGGGTGTCACGTTGCAAGACCTGCCTG
AAACCGAACTGCCCGCTGTTCTGCAGCCGGTCGCGGAGGCCATGGATGCGATCGCTGCGGCCGATCTTAG
CCAGACGAGCGGGTTCGGCCCATTCGGACCGCAAGGAATCGGTCAATACACTACATGGCGTGATTTCATA
TGCGCGATTGCTGATCCCCATGTGTATCACTGGCAAACTGTGATGGACGACACCGTCAGTGCGTCCGTCG
CGCAGGCTCTCGATGAGCTGATGCTTTGGGCCGAGGACTGCCCCGAAGTCCGGCACCTCGTGCACGCGGA
TTTCGGCTCCAACAATGTCCTGACGGACAATGGCCGCATAACAGCGGTCATTGACTGGAGCGAGGCGATG
TTCGGGGATTCCCAATACGAGGTCGCCAACATCTTCTTCTGGAGGCCGTGGTTGGCTTGTATGGAGCAGC
AGACGCGCTACTTCGAGCGGAGGCATCCGGAGCTTGCAGGATCGCCGCGGCTCCGGGCGTATATGCTCCG
CATTGGTCTTGACCAACTCTATCAGAGCTTGGTTGACGGCAATTTCGATGATGCAGCTTGGGCGCAGGGT
CGATGCGACGCAATCGTCCGATCCGGAGCCGGGACTGTCGGGCGTACACAAATCGCCCGCAGAAGCGCGG
CCGTCTGGACCGATGGCTGTGTAGAAGTACTCGCCGATAGTGGAAACCGACGCCCCAGCACTCGTCCGAG
GGCAAAGGAATAGTGTACAAGTAGGAATTCGTCGAGGGACCTAATAACTTCGTATAGCATACATTATACG
AAGTTATACATGTTTAAGGGTTCCGGTTCCACTAGGTACAATTCGATATCAAGCTTATCGATAATCAACC
TCTGGATTACAAAATTTGTGAAAGATTGACTGGTATTCTTAACTATGTTGCTCCTTTTACGCTATGTGGA
TACGCTGCTTTAATGCCTTTGTATCATGCTATTGCTTCCCGTATGGCTTTCATTTTCTCCTCCTTGTATA
AATCCTGGTTGCTGTCTCTTTATGAGGAGTTGTGGCCCGTTGTCAGGCAACGTGGCGTGGTGTGCACTGT
GTTTGCTGACGCAACCCCCACTGGTTGGGGCATTGCCACCACCTGTCAGCTCCTTTCCGGGACTTTCGCT
TTCCCCCTCCCTATTGCCACGGCGGAACTCATCGCCGCCTGCCTTGCCCGCTGCTGGACAGGGGCTCGGC
TGTTGGGCACTGACAATTCCGTGGTGTTGTCGGGGAAATCATCGTCCTTTCCTTGGCTGCTCGCCTGTGT
TGCCACCTGGATTCTGCGCGGGACGTCCTTCTGCTACGTCCCTTCGGCCCTCAATCCAGCGGACCTTCCT
TCCCGCGGCCTGCTGCCGGCTCTGCGGCCTCTTCCGCGTCTTCGCCTTCGCCCTCAGACGAGTCGGATCT
CCCTTTGGGCCGCCTCCCCGCATCGATACCGTCGACCTCGATCGAGACCTAGAAAAACATGGAGCAATCA
CAAGTAGCAATACAGCAGCTACCAATGCTGATTGTGCCTGGCTAGAAGCACAAGAGGAGGAGGAGGTGGG
TTTTCCAGTCACACCTCAGGTACCTTTAAGACCAATGACTTACAAGGCAGCTGTAGATCTTAGCCACTTT
TTAAAAGAAAAGGGGGGACTGGAAGGGCTAATTCACTCCCAACGAAGACAAGATCTGCTTTTTGCTTGTA
CTGGGTCTCTCTGGTTAGACCAGATCTGAGCCTGGGAGCTCTCTGGCTAACTAGGGAACCCACTGCTTAA
GCCTCAATAAAGCTTGCCTTGAGTGCTTCAAGTAGTGTGTGCCCGTCTGTTGTGTGACTCTGGTAACTAG
AGATCCCTCAGACCCTTTTAGTCAGTGTGGAAAATCTCTAGCAGTAGTAGTTCATGTCATCTTATTATTC
AGTATTTATAACTTGCAAAGAAATGAATATCAGAGAGTGAGAGGAACTTGTTTATTGCAGCTTATAATGG
TTACAAATAAAGCAATAGCATCACAAATTTCACAAATAAAGCATTTTTTTCACTGCATTCTAGTTGTGGT
TTGTCCAAACTCATCAATGTATCTTATCATGTCTGGCTCTAGCTATCCCGCCCCTAACTCCGCCCATCCC
GCCCCTAACTCCGCCCAGTTCCGCCCATTCTCCGCCCCATGGCTGACTAATTTTTTTTATTTATGCAGAG
GCCGAGGCCGCCTCGGCCTCTGAGCTATTCCAGAAGTAGTGAGGAGGCTTTTTTGGAGGCCTAGGGACGT
ACCCAATTCGCCCTATAGTGAGTCGTATTAGCATGTGAGCAAAAGGCCAGCATAAATCAAAAGAATAGAC
CGAGATAGGGT
[37 nt withheld, positions 5822-5858]
AAAGAACGTGGACTCCAACGTCAAAGG
[49 nt withheld, positions 5886-5934]
T
[91 nt withheld, positions 5936-6026]
G
[124 nt withheld, positions 6028-6151]
CAGGTGGCACTTTTCGGGGAAATGTGCGCGGAACCCCTATTTGTTTATTTTTCTAAATACATTCAAATAT
GTATCCGCTCATGAGACAATAACCCTGATAAATGCTTCAATAATATTGAAAAAGGAAGAGTCCTGAGGCG
GAAAGAACCAGCTGTGGAATGTGTGTCAGTTAGGGTGTGGAAAGTCCCCAGGCTCCCCAGCAGGCAGAAG
TATGCAAAGCATGCATCTCAATTAGTCAGCAACCAGGTGTGGAAAGTCCCCAGGCTCCCCAGCAGGCAGA
AGTATGCAAAGCATGCATCTCAATTAGTCAGCAACCATAGTCCCGCCCCTAACTCCGCCCATCCCGCCCC
TAACTCCGCCCAGTTCCGCCCATTCTCCGCCCCATGGCTGACTAATTTTTTTTATTTATGCAGAGGCCGA
GGCCGCCTCGGCCTCTGAGCTATTCCAGAAGTAGTGAGGAGGCTTTTTTGGAGGCCTAGGCTTTTGCAAA
GATCGATCAAGAGACAGGATGAGGATCGTTTCGCATGATTGAACAAGATGGATTGCACGCAGGTTCTCCG
GCCGCTTGGGTGGAGAGGCTATTCGGCTATGACTGGGCACAACAGACAATCGGCTGCTCTGATGCCGCCG
TGTTCCGGCTGTCAGCGCAGGGGCGCCCGGTTCTTTTTGTCAAGACCGACCTGTCCGGTGCCCTGAATGA
ACTGCAAGACGAGGCAGCGCGGCTATCGTGGCTGGCCACGACGGGCGTTCCTTGCGCAGCTGTGCTCGAC
GTTGTCACTGAAGCGGGAAGGGACTGGCTGCTATTGGGCGAAGTGCCGGGGCAGGATCTCCTGTCATCTC
ACCTTGCTCCTGCCGAGAAAGTATCCATCATGGCTGATGCAATGCGGCGGCTGCATACGCTTGATCCGGC
TACCTGCCCATTCGACCACCAAGCGAAACATCGCATCGAGCGAGCACGTACTCGGATGGAAGCCGGTCTT
GTCGATCAGGATGATCTGGACGAAGAGCATCAGGGGCTCGCGCCAGCCGAACTGTTCGCCAGGCTCAAGG
CGAGCATGCCCGACGGCGAGGATCTCGTCGTGACCCATGGCGATGCCTGCTTGCCGAATATCATGGTGGA
AAATGGCCGCTTTTCTGGATTCATCGACTGTGGCCGGCTGGGTGTGGCGGACCGCTATCAGGACATAGCG
TTGGCTACCCGTGATATTGCTGAAGAGCTTGGCGGCGAATGGGCTGACCGCTTCCTCGTGCTTTACGGTA
TCGCCGCTCCCGATTCGCAGCGCATCGCCTTCTATCGCCTTCTTGACGAGTTCTTCTGAGCGGGACTCTG
GGGTTCGAAATGACCGACCAAGCGACGCCCAACCTGCCATCACGAGATTTCGATTCCACCGCCGCCTTCT
ATGAAAGGTTGGGCTTCGGAATCGTTTTCCGGGACGCCGGCTGGATGATCCTCCAGCGCGGGGATCTCAT
GCTGGAGTTCTTCGCCCACCCTAGGGGGAGGCTAACTGAAACACGGAAGGAGACAATACCGGAAGGAACC
CGCGCTATGACGGCAATAAAAAGACAGAATAAAACGCACGGTGTTGGGTCGTTTGTTCATAAACGCGGGG
TTCGGTCCCAGGGCTGGCACTCTGTCGATACCCCACCGAGACCCCATTGGGGCCAATACGCCCGCGTTTC
TTCCTTTTCCCCACCCCACCCCCCAAGTTCGGGTGAAGGCCCAGGGCTCGCAGCCAACGTCGGGGCGGCA
GGCCCTGCCATAGCCTCAGGTTACTCATATATACTTTAGATTGATTTAAAACTTCATTTTTAATTTAAAA
GGATCTAGGTGAAGATCCTTTTTGATAATCTCATGACCAAAATCCCTTAACGTGAGTTTTCGTTCCACTG
AGCGTCAGACCCCGTAGAAAAGATCAAAGGATCTTCTTGAGATCCTTTTTTTCTGCGCGTAATCTGCTGC
TTGCAAACAAAAAAACCACCGCTACCAGCGGTGGTTTGTTTGCCGGATCAAGAGCTACCAACTCTTTTTC
CGAAGGTAACTGGCTTCAGCAGAGCGCAGATACCAAATACTGTTCTTCTAGTGTAGCCGTAGTTAGGCCA
CCACTTCAAGAACTCTGTAGCACCGCCTACATACCTCGCTCTGCTAATCCTGTTACCAGTGGCTGCTGCC
AGTGGCGATAAGTCGTGTCTTACCGGGTTGGACTCAAGACGATAGTTACCGGATAAGGCGCAGCGGTCGG
GCTGAACGGGGGGTTCGTGCACACAGCCCAGCTTGGAGCGAACGACCTACACCGAACTGAGATACCTACA
GCGTGAGCTATGAGAAAGCGCCACGCTTCCCGAAGGGAGAAAGGCGGACAGGTATCCGGTAAGCGGCAGG
GTCGGAACAGGAGAGCGCACGAGGGAGCTTCCAGGGGGAAACGCCTGGTATCTTTATAGTCCTGTCGGGT
TTCGCCACCTCTGACTTGAGCGTCGATTTTTGTGATGCTCGTCAGGGGGGCGGAGCCTATGGAAAAACGC
CAGCAACGCGGCCTTTTTACGGTTCCTGGCCTTTTGCTGGCCTTTTGCTCACATGTTCTTTCCTGCGTTA
TCCCCTGATTCTGTGGATAACCGTATTACCGCCATGCATTAGTTATTAATAGTAATCAATTACGGGGTCA
TTAGTTCATAGCCCATATATGGAGTTCCGCGTTACATAACTTACGGTAAATGGCCCGCCTGGCTGACCGC
CCAACGACCCCCGCCCATTGACGTCAATAATGACGTATGTTCCCATAGTAACGCCAATAGGGACTTTCCA
TTGACGTCAATGGGTGGAGTATTTACGGTAAACTGCCCACTTGGCAGTACATCAAGTGTATCATATGCCA
AGTACGCCCCCTATTGACGTCAATGACGGTAAATGGCCCGCCTGGCATTATGCCCAGTACATGACCTTAT
GGGACTTTCCTACTTGGCAGTACATCTACGTATTAGTCATCGCTATTACCATGGTGATGCGGTTTTGGCA
GTACATCAATGGGCGTGGATAGCGGTTTGACTCACGGGGATTTCCAAGTCTCCACCCCATTGACGTCAAT
GGGAGTTTGTTTTGGCACCAAAATCAACGGGACTTTCCAAAATGTCGTAACAACTCCGCCCCATTGACGC
AAATGGGCGGTAGGCGTGTACGGTGGGAGGTCTATATAAGCAGCGCGTTTTGCCTGTACTGGGTCTCTCT
GGTTAGACCAGATCTGAGCCTGGGAGCTCTCTGGCTAACTAGGGAACCCACTGCTTAAGCCTCAATAAAG
CTTGCCTTGAGTGCTTCAAGTAGTGTGTGCCCGTCTGTTGTGTGACTCTGGTAACTAGAGATCCCTCAGA
CCCTTTTAGTCAGTGTGGAAAATCTCTAGCAGTGGCGCCCGAACAGGGACTTGAAAGCGAAAGGGAAACC
AGAGGAGCTCTCTCGACGCAGGACTCGGCTTGCTGAAGCGCGCACGGCAAGAGGCGAGGGGCGGCGACTG
GTGAGTACGCCAAAAATTTTGACTAGCGGAGGCTAGAAGGAGAGAGATGGGTGCGAGAGCGTCAGTATTA
AGCGGGGGAGAATTAGATCGCGATGGGAAAAAATTCGGTTAAGGCCAGGGGGAAAGAAAAAATATAAATT
AAAACATATAGTATGGGCAAGCAGGGAGCTAGAACGATTCGCAGTTAATCCTGGCCTGTTAGAAACATCA
GAAGGCTGTAGACAAATACTGGGACAGCTACAACCATCCCTTCAGACAGGATCAGAAGAACTTAGATCAT
TATATAATACAGTAGCAACCCTCTATTGTGTGCATCAAAGGATAGAGATAAAAGACACCAAGGAAGCTTT
AGACAAGATAGAGGAAGAGCAAAACAAAAGTAAGACCACCGCACAGCAAGCGGCCGGCCGCTGATCTTCA
GACCTGGAGGAGGAGATATGAGGGACAATTGGAGAAGTGAATTATATAAATATAAAGTAGTAAAAATTGA
ACCATTAGGAGTAGCACCCACCAAGGCAAAGAGAAGAGTGGTGCAGAGAGAAAAAAGAGCAGTGGGAATA
GGAGCTTTGTTCCTTGGGTTCTTGGGAGCAGCAGGAAGCACTATGGGCGCAGCGTCAATGACGCTGACGG
TACAGGCCAGACAATTATTGTCTGGTATAGTGCAGCAGCAGAACAATTTGCTGAGGGCTATTGAGGCGCA
ACAGCATCTGTTGCAACTCACAGTCTGGGGCATCAAGCAGCTCCAGGCAAGAATCCTGGCTGTGGAAAGA
TACCTAAAGGATCAACAGCTCCTGGGGATTTGGGGTTGCTCTGGAAAACTCATTTGCACCACTGCTGTGC
CTTGGAATGCTAGTTGGAGTAATAAATCTCTGGAACAGATTTGGAATCACACGACCTGGATGGAGTGGGA
CAGAGAAATTAACAATTACACAAGCTTAATACACTCCTTAATTGAAGAATCGCAAAACCAGCAAGAAAAG
AAT
Features (pLannotate 1.2.2; 29 found; start..end, strand, type, name):
    187..287     +  CDS            Rev (fragment): human immunodeficiency virus 1 (HIV-1) Rev protein; rev; enhances nuclear export of unspliced and incompletely spliced viral mRNAs
    337..454     +  misc_feature   cPPT/CTS: central polypurine tract and central termination sequence of HIV-1
    798..860     +  promoter       Mini-TK promoter: minimal herpes simplex virus (HSV) thymidine kinase promoter
    924..2576    +  CDS            luciferase: firefly luciferase; luc+; enhanced luc+ version of the luciferase gene
   2671..3170    +  promoter       PGK promoter: mouse phosphoglycerate kinase 1 promoter
   3188..4213    +  CDS            HygR: aminoglycoside phosphotransferase from E. coli; aph(4)-Ia; confers resistance to hygromycin
   4244..4277    +  protein_bind   loxP: Cre-mediated recombination occurs in the 8-bp core sequence (GCATACAT). Cre recombinase
   4310..4333    +  misc_feature   MCS (fragment): pBluescript multiple cloning site
   4333..4921    +  misc_feature   WPRE: woodchuck hepatitis virus posttranscriptional regulatory element
   4922..4941    +  misc_feature   MCS (fragment): pBluescript multiple cloning site
   4943..5128    +  CDS            nef (fragment): NEF_HV1Z2 - Experimental evidence at protein level: Swiss-Prot protein existence level 1. Extracellular Nef protein targets CD4(+) T-lymphocytes for apoptosis by interacting with CXCR4 surface receptors. From Human immunodeficiency virus type 1 group M subtype D (isolate Z2/CDC-Z34) (HIV-1).
   5130..5363    +  LTR            3' LTR (ΔU3): self-inactivating 3' long terminal repeat (LTR) from HIV-1
   5435..5556    +  polyA_signal   SV40 poly(A) signal: SV40 polyadenylation signal
   5596..5731    +  rep_origin     SV40 ori: SV40 origin of replication
   5752..5770    -  promoter       T7 promoter: promoter for bacteriophage T7 RNA polymerase
   5793..6151    -  rep_origin     f1 ori (sequence partly withheld): f1 bacteriophage origin of replication; arrow indicates direction of (+) strand synthesis
   6178..6282    +  promoter       AmpR promoter: bla
   6284..6641    +  promoter       SV40 promoter: SV40 enhancer and early promoter
   6676..7470    +  CDS            NeoR/KanR: aminoglycoside phosphotransferase from Tn5; aph(3')-II (or nptII); confers resistance to neomycin, kanamycin, and G418 (Geneticin®)
   7491..7643    +  CDS            ble (fragment): BLE_KLEPN - Experimental evidence at protein level: Swiss-Prot protein existence level 1. Binding protein with a strong affinity to the bleomycin family of antibiotics. Binds to CL990; an antimitotic-antibiotic compound. From Klebsiella pneumoniae.
   7702..7749    +  polyA_signal   HSV TK poly(A) signal: herpes simplex virus thymidine kinase polyadenylation signal (Cole and Stacy, 1985)
   7840..7856    -  polyA_signal   bGH poly(A) signal (fragment): bovine growth hormone polyadenylation signal
   8078..8666    +  rep_origin     ori: high-copy-number ColE1/pMB1/pBR322/pUC origin of replication
   8841..9144    +  enhancer       CMV enhancer: human cytomegalovirus immediate early enhancer
   9145..9344    +  promoter       CMV promoter: human cytomegalovirus (CMV) immediate early promoter
   9362..9542    +  LTR            5' LTR (truncated): truncated 5' long terminal repeat (LTR) from HIV-1
   9589..9714    +  misc_feature   HIV-1 Ψ: packaging signal of human immunodeficiency virus type 1
   9698..10036   +  CDS            HIV-1 gag (fragment): gag protein from human immunodeficiency virus 1; gag
  10211..10444   +  misc_feature   RRE: The Rev response element (RRE) of HIV-1 allows for Rev-dependent mRNA export from the nucleus to the cytoplasm.
