[The description below was written by a language model from this plasmid's Addgene catalogue record and pLannotate feature annotations shown in this document.]
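Description:
pLenti HRE mutant-Luc pGK Hygro is a lentiviral reporter plasmid built on the pLenti-PGK-Hygro backbone and used as the mutant counterpart of a hypoxia-inducible factor (HIF) activity reporter. It is maintained in E. coli through a high-copy ColE1/pUC-type origin with kanamycin selection from a Tn5 NeoR/KanR gene, which sits downstream of both a bacterial bla promoter and the SV40 early promoter. An f1 ori and an SV40 ori are also present in the backbone. The viral portion has a third-generation, self-inactivating layout. A CMV enhancer/promoter replaces the U3 region of a truncated HIV-1 5' LTR to drive genomic RNA production in packaging cells. It is followed by the Ψ packaging signal with a gag fragment, the RRE for Rev-dependent nuclear export, and the cPPT/CTS. The genome ends with a ΔU3 3' LTR and an SV40 polyadenylation signal.

The payload is a firefly luciferase (luc+) coding sequence under a minimal HSV thymidine kinase promoter. According to the catalogue entry, this is fused to a mutated version of a triple hypoxia response element (3xHRE). The HRE repeats themselves are not annotated in the feature table, but presumably lie in the unannotated stretch just upstream of the mini-TK promoter. The record does not state the nature of the mutations. Downstream, a mouse PGK promoter drives a hygromycin resistance gene for selecting stably transduced mammalian cells, followed by a single loxP site and a WPRE, which enhances transcript expression. The construct would typically serve as a negative or specificity control alongside a wild-type HRE reporter, showing that luciferase induction depends on intact HIF binding sites.
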