Addgene plasmid #118707: pLenti HRE mutant-Luc pGK Hygro
Purpose: reporter plasmid, HIF-responsive promoter (3xHRE) mutant- fused to firefly luciferase
Depositing lab: William Kaelin. Depositing organization: Dana-Farber Cancer Institute. Publication: Paracrine Induction of HIF by Glutamate in Breast Cancer: EglN1 Senses Cysteine. Briggs KJ, Koivunen P, Cao S, Backus KM, Olenchock BA, Patel H, Zhang Q, Signoretti S, Gerfen GJ, Richardson AL, Witkiewicz AK, Cravatt BF, Clardy J, Kaelin WG Jr. Cell. 2016 Jun 30;166(1):126-39. doi: 10.1016/j.cell.2016.05.042. PubMed 27368101.
Backbone
  Vector backbone: pLenti-PGK-Hygro
  Vector type: Lentiviral
  Selectable markers: Hygromycin
Growth in bacteria
  Bacterial resistance: Kanamycin, 50 μg/mL
  Growth temperature: 30°C
  Growth strain: NEB Stable
  Copy number: Unknown
Gene/Insert
  Gene/Insert name: HREmutant-Luc
  Species: H. sapiens (human)
  Cloning method: Restriction Enzyme; 5′ cloning site SwaI (destroyed during cloning); 3′ cloning site XbaI (not destroyed)
Terms and licenses: Academic/Nonprofit Terms; Industry Terms: Not Available to Industry
How to cite: pLenti HRE mutant-Luc pGK Hygro was a gift from William Kaelin (Addgene plasmid # 118707 ; http://n2t.net/addgene:118707 ; RRID:Addgene_118707)
